>Addgene plasmid #134855 | pAT596_CMV/CAG_hNEIL2-PUFc | addgene full sequence | sequence record 271839 | Addgene NGS Result
TTGAGATCCTTTTTTTCTGCGCGTAATCTGCTGCTTGCAAACAAAAAAACCACCGCTACCAGCGGTGGTT
TGTTTGCCGGATCAAGAGCTACCAACTCTTTTTCCGAAGGTAACTGGCTTCAGCAGAGCGCAGATACCAA
ATACTGTTCTTCTAGTGTAGCCGTAGTTAGGCCACCACTTCAAGAACTCTGTAGCACCGCCTACATACCT
CGCTCTGCTAATCCTGTTACCAGTGGCTGCTGCCAGTGGCGATAAGTCGTGTCTTACCGGGTTGGACTCA
AGACGATAGTTACCGGATAAGGCGCAGCGGTCGGGCTGAACGGGGGGTTCGTGCACACAGCCCAGCTTGG
AGCGAACGACCTACACCGAACTGAGATACCTACAGCGTGAGCTATGAGAAAGCGCCACGCTTCCCGAAGG
GAGAAAGGCGGACAGGTATCCGGTAAGCGGCAGGGTCGGAACAGGAGAGCGCACGAGGGAGCTTCCAGGG
GGAAACGCCTGGTATCTTTATAGTCCTGTCGGGTTTCGCCACCTCTGACTTGAGCGTCGATTTTTGTGAT
GCTCGTCAGGGGGGCGGAGCCTATGGAAAAACGCCAGCAACGCGGCCTTTTTACGGTTCCTGGCCTTTTG
CTGGCCTTTTGCTCACATGTTCTTTCCTGCGTTATCCCCTGATTCTGTGGATAACCGTATTACCGCCTTT
GAGTGAGCTGATACCGCTCGCCGCAGCCGAACGACCGAGCGCAGCGAGTCAGTGAGCGAGGAAGCGGAAG
AGCGCCCAATACGCAAACCGCCTCTCCCCGCGCGTTGGCCGATTCATTAATGCAGCTGGCACGACAGGTT
TCCCGACTGGAAAGCGGGCAGTGAGCGCAACGCAATTAATGTGAGTTAGCTCACTCATTAGGCACCCCAG
GCTTTACACTTTATGCTTCCGGCTCGTATGTTGTGTGGAATTGTGAGCGGATAACAATTTCACACAGGAA
ACAGCTATGACCATGATTACGCCAAGCGCGCAATTAACCCTCACTAAAGGGAACAAAAGCTGGAGCTGCA
AGCTTAATGTAGTCTTATGCAATACTCTTGTAGTCTTGCAACATGGTAACGATGAGTTAGCAACATGCCT
TACAAGGAGAGAAAAAGCACCGTGCATGCCGATTGGTGGAAGTAAGGTGGTACGATCGTGCCTTATTAGG
AAGGCAACAGACGGGTCTGACATGGATTGGACGAACCACTGAATTGCCGCATTGCAGAGATATTGTATTT
AAGTGCCTAGCTCGATACATAAACGGGTCTCTCTGGTTAGACCAGATCTGAGCCTGGGAGCTCTCTGGCT
AACTAGGGAACCCACTGCTTAAGCCTCAATAAAGCTTGCCTTGAGTGCTTCAAGTAGTGTGTGCCCGTCT
GTTGTGTGACTCTGGTAACTAGAGATCCCTCAGACCCTTTTAGTCAGTGTGGAAAATCTCTAGCAGTGGC
GCCCGAACAGGGACTTGAAAGCGAAAGGGAAACCAGAGGAGCTCTCTCGACGCAGGACTCGGCTTGCTGA
AGCGCGCACGGCAAGAGGCGAGGGGCGGCGACTGGTGAGTACGCCAAAAATTTTGACTAGCGGAGGCTAG
AAGGAGAGAGATGGGTGCGAGAGCGTCAGTATTAAGCGGGGGAGAATTAGATCGCGATGGGAAAAAATTC
GGTTAAGGCCAGGGGGAAAGAAAAAATATAAATTAAAACATATAGTATGGGCAAGCAGGGAGCTAGAACG
ATTCGCAGTTAATCCTGGCCTGTTAGAAACATCAGAAGGCTGTAGACAAATACTGGGACAGCTACAACCA
TCCCTTCAGACAGGATCAGAAGAACTTAGATCATTATATAATACAGTAGCAACCCTCTATTGTGTGCATC
AAAGGATAGAGATAAAAGACACCAAGGAAGCTTTAGACAAGATAGAGGAAGAGCAAAACAAAAGTAAGAC
CACCGCACAGCAAGCGGCCGCTGATCTTCAGACCTGGAGGAGGAGATATGAGGGACAATTGGAGAAGTGA
ATTATATAAATATAAAGTAGTAAAAATTGAACCATTAGGAGTAGCACCCACCAAGGCAAAGAGAAGAGTG
GTGCAGAGAGAAAAAAGAGCAGTGGGAATAGGAGCTTTGTTCCTTGGGTTCTTGGGAGCAGCAGGAAGCA
CTATGGGCGCAGCGTCAATGACGCTGACGGTACAGGCCAGACAATTATTGTCTGGTATAGTGCAGCAGCA
GAACAATTTGCTGAGGGCTATTGAGGCGCAACAGCATCTGTTGCAACTCACAGTCTGGGGCATCAAGCAG
CTCCAGGCAAGAATCCTGGCTGTGGAAAGATACCTAAAGGATCAACAGCTCCTGGGGATTTGGGGTTGCT
CTGGAAAACTCATTTGCACCACTGCTGTGCCTTGGAATGCTAGTTGGAGTAATAAATCTCTGGAACAGAT
TTGGAATCACACGACCTGGATGGAGTGGGACAGAGAAATTAACAATTACACAAGCTTAATACACTCCTTA
ATTGAAGAATCGCAAAACCAGCAAGAAAAGAATGAACAAGAATTATTGGAATTAGATAAATGGGCAAGTT
TGTGGAATTGGTTTAACATAACAAATTGGCTGTGGTATATAAAATTATTCATAATGATAGTAGGAGGCTT
GGTAGGTTTAAGAATAGTTTTTGCTGTACTTTCTATAGTGAATAGAGTTAGGCAGGGATATTCACCATTA
TCGTTTCAGACCCACCTCCCAACCCCGAGGGGACCCTTGCGCCTTTTCCAAGGCAGCCCTGGGTTTGCGC
AGGGACGCGGCTGCTCTGGGCGTGGTTCCGGGAAACGCAGCGGCGCCGACCCTGGGTCTCGCACATTCTT
CACGTCCGTTCGCAGCGTCACCCGGATCTTCGCCGCTACCCTTGTGGGCCCCCCGGCGACGCTTCCTGCT
CCGCCCCTAAGTCGGGAAGGTTCCTTGCGGTTCGCGGCGTGCCGGACGTGACAAACGGAAGCCGCACGTC
TCACTAGTACCCTCGCAGACGGACAGCGCCAGGGAGCAATGGCAGCGCGCCGACCGCGATGGGCTGTGGC
CAATAGCGGCTGCTCAGCAGGGCGCGCCGAGAGCAGCGGCCGGGAAGGGGCGGTGCGGGAGGCGGGGTGT
GGGGCGGTAGTGTGGGCCCTGTTCCTGCCCGCGCGGTGTTCCGCATTCTGCAAGCCTCCGGAGCGCACGT
CGGCAGTCGGCTCCCTCGTTGACCGAATCACCGACCTCTCTCCCCAGGGGGTACCACCGGAGCTTACCAT
GACCGAGTACAAGCCCACGGTGCGCCTCGCCACCCGCGACGACGTCCCCAGGGCCGTACGCACCCTCGCC
GCCGCGTTCGCCGACTACCCCGCCACGCGCCACACCGTCGATCCGGACCGCCACATCGAGCGGGTCACCG
AGCTGCAAGAACTCTTCCTCACGCGCGTCGGGCTCGACATCGGCAAGGTGTGGGTCGCGGACGACGGCGC
CGCCGTGGCGGTCTGGACCACGCCGGAGAGCGTCGAAGCGGGGGCGGTGTTCGCCGAGATCGGCCCGCGC
ATGGCCGAGTTGAGCGGTTCCCGGCTGGCCGCGCAGCAACAGATGGAAGGCCTCCTGGCGCCGCACCGGC
CCAAGGAGCCCGCGTGGTTCCTGGCCACCGTCGGCGTCTCGCCCGACCACCAGGGCAAGGGTCTGGGCAG
CGCCGTCGTGCTCCCCGGAGTGGAGGCGGCCGAGCGCGCCGGGGTGCCCGCCTTCCTGGAGACCTCCGCG
CCCCGCAACCTCCCCTTCTACGAGCGGCTCGGCTTCACCGTCACCGCCGACGTCGAGGTGCCCGAAGGAC
CGCGCACCTGGTGCATGACCCGCAAGCCCGGTGCCTGAGAATTCTAGATCTTGAGACAAATGGCAGTATT
CATCCACAATTTTAAAAGAAAAGGGGGGATTGGGGGGTACAGTGCAGGGGAAAGAATAGTAGACATAATA
GCAACAGACATACAAACTAAAGAATTACAAAAACAAATTACAAAAATTCAAAATTTTCGGGTTTATTACA
GGGACAGCAGAGATCCACTTTGGCGCCGGCTCGAGGGGGCCCGGGGTTATTAATAGTAATCAATTACGGG
GTCATTAGTTCATAGCCCATATATGGAGTTCCGCGTTACATAACTTACGGTAAATGGCCCGCCTGGCTGA
CCGCCCAACGACCCCCGCCCATTGACGTCAATAATGACGTATGTTCCCATAGTAACGCCAATAGGGACTT
TCCATTGACGTCAATGGGTGGAGTATTTACGGTAAACTGCCCACTTGGCAGTACATCAAGTGTATCATAT
GCCAAGTACGCCCCCTATTGACGTCAATGACGGTAAATGGCCCGCCTGGCATTATGCCCAGTACATGACC
TTATGGGACTTTCCTACTTGGCAGTACATCTACGTATTAGTCATCGCTATTACCATGGTGATGCGGTTTT
GGCAGTACATCAATGGGCGTGGATAGCGGTTTGACTCACGGGGATTTCCAAGTCTCCACCCCATTGACGT
CAATGGGAGTTTGTTTTGGCACCAAAATCAACGGGACTTTCCAAAATGTCGTAACAACTCCGCCCCATTG
ACGCAAATGGGCGGTAGGCGTGTACGGTGGGAGGTCTATATAAGCAGAGCTCTCTGGCTAACTGTCGGGA
TCAACAAGTTTGTACAAAAAAGCAGGCTCCGAATTCACCGGTGCCGCCACCATGCCAGAAGGGCCGTTGG
TGAGGAAATTTCACCATTTGGTCTCCCCCTTTGTGGGTCAGCAGGTGGTCAAGACAGGGGGCAGCAGTAA
GAAGCTACAGCCCGCCAGCCTGCAGTCTCTGTGGCTCCAGGACACCCAGGTCCATGGAAAGAAATTATTC
CTTAGATTTGATCTAGATGAAGAAATGGGGCCCCCTGGCAGCAGCCCAACACCAGAGCCTCCACAAAAAG
AAGTGCAGAAGGAAGGGGCTGCGGACCCAAAGCAGGTCGGGGAGCCCAGCGGGCAGAAGACCCTTGATGG
ATCCTCACGGTCTGCAGAGCTCGTCCCCCAGGGCGAGGATGATTCTGAGTATTTGGAGAGAGACGCCCCT
GCAGGAGATGCTGGGAGGTGGCTGCGTGTCAGCTTTGGTTTGTTTGGCAGCGTTTGGGTGAACGATTTCT
CCAGAGCCAAGAAAGCCAACAAGAGGGGGGACTGGAGGGACCCTTCCCCGAGGTTGGTCCTGCACTTTGG
TGGTGGTGGCTTCCTGGCATTTTATAATTGTCAGTTGTCTTGGAGCTCTTCCCCAGTGGTCACACCCACC
TGTGACATCCTGTCTGAGAAGTTCCATCGAGGACAAGCCTTAGAAGCTCTAGGCCAGGCTCAGCCTGTCT
GCTATACACTGCTGGACCAGAGATACTTCTCAGGGCTAGGGAACATCATTAAGAATGAAGCCTTGTACAG
AGCTGGGATCCATCCCCTTTCTCTCGGTTCAGTCCTGAGTGCCTCGCGTCGGGAGGTCCTGGTGGATCAC
GTGGTGGAGTTCAGTACAGCCTGGCTGCAGGGCAAGTTCCAAGGCAGACCGCAGCACACACAGGTCTACC
AGAAAGAACAGTGCCCTGCTGGCCACCAGGTCATGAAGGAGGCGTTTGGGCCCGAAGATGGGTTACAGAG
GCTCACCTGGTGGTGCCCGCAGTGCCAGCCCCAGTTGTCAGAGGAGCCAGAGCAGTGCCAGTTCTCCATC
GATGGCGGAGGCGGATCTGATCCAAAAAAGAAGAGAAAGGTAGATCCAAAAAAGAAGAGAAAGGTAGATC
CAAAAAAGAAGAGAAAGGTAGGATCTACCGGATCTAGAAACGATGGTGGTGGTGGAAGCGGGGGTGGGGG
CAGCGGTGGAGGGGGAAGCGGGCGCGCCGGGATCCTCCCCCCCAAGAAAAAGAGGAAGGTATCTAGAGGC
CGCAGCCGCCTTTTGGAAGATTTTCGAAACAACCGGTACCCCAATTTACAACTGCGGGAGATTGCTGGAC
ATATAATGGAATTTTCCCAAGACCAGCATGGGTCCAGATTCATTCAGCTGAAACTGGAGCGTGCCACACC
AGCTGAGCGCCAGCTTGTCTTCAATGAAATCCTCCAGGCTGCCTACCAACTCATGGTGGATGTGTTTGGT
AATTACGTCATTCAGAAGTTCTTTGAATTTGGCAGTCTTGAACAGAAGCTGGCTTTGGCAGAACGGATTC
GAGGCCACGTCCTGTCATTGGCACTACAGATGTATGGCAGCCGTGTTATCGAGAAAGCTCTTGAGTTTAT
TCCTTCAGACCAGCAGAATGAGATGGTTCGGGAACTAGATGGCCATGTCTTGAAGTGTGTGAAAGATCAG
AATGGCAATCACGTGGTTCAGAAATGCATTGAATGTGTACAGCCCCAGTCTTTGCAATTTATCATCGACG
CGTTTAAGGGACAGGTATTTGCCTTATCCACACATCCTTATGGCTGCCGAGTGATTCAGAGAATCCTGGA
GCACTGTCTCCCTGACCAGACACTCCCTATTTTAGAGGAGCTTCACCAGCACACAGAGCAGCTGGTACAG
GATCAATATGGAAGTTATGTAATCGAACATGTACTGGAGCACGGTCGTCCTGAGGATAAAAGCAAAATTG
TAGCAGAAATCCGAGGCAATGTACTTGTATTGAGTCAGCACAAATTTGCAAACAATGTTGTGCAGAAGTG
TGTTACTCACGCCTCACGTACGGAGCGCGCTGTGCTCATCGACGAGGTGTGCACCATGAACGACGGTCCC
CACAGTGCCTTATACACCATGATGAAGGACCAGTATGCCAACTACGTGGTCCAGAAGATGATTGACGTGG
CGGAGCCAGGCCAGCGGAAGATCGTCATGCATAAGATCCGGCCCCACATCGCAACTCTTCGTAAGTACAC
CTATGGCAAGCACATTCTGGCCAAGCTGGAGAAGTACTACATGAAGAACGGTGTTGACTTAGGGGACCCA
AAGAAGAAGCGCAAAGTGGATCCTAAAAAGAAAAGAAAGGTAGGCGGCCGCGGGGGAGGCGGTTCCGGTG
GCGGCGGAAGCGGAGGTGGAGGATCAGGGCCGGCCTGATTAATTAAGAATTCGACCCAGCTTTCTTGTAC
AAAGTGGTTGGTAAGCCTATCCCTAACCCTCTCCTCGGTCTCGATTCTACGTAGTAATGAGCTAGCGCTA
ACCGGTGGCGCGTTAAGTCGACAATCAACCTCTGGATTACAAAATTTGTGAAAGATTGACTGGTATTCTT
AACTATGTTGCTCCTTTTACGCTATGTGGATACGCTGCTTTAATGCCTTTGTATCATGCTATTGCTTCCC
GTATGGCTTTCATTTTCTCCTCCTTGTATAAATCCTGGTTGCTGTCTCTTTATGAGGAGTTGTGGCCCGT
TGTCAGGCAACGTGGCGTGGTGTGCACTGTGTTTGCTGACGCAACCCCCACTGGTTGGGGCATTGCCACC
ACCTGTCAGCTCCTTTCCGGGACTTTCGCTTTCCCCCTCCCTATTGCCACGGCGGAACTCATCGCCGCCT
GCCTTGCCCGCTGCTGGACAGGGGCTCGGCTGTTGGGCACTGACAATTCCGTGGTGTTGTCGGGGAAATC
ATCGTCCTTTCCTTGGCTGCTCGCCTGTGTTGCCACCTGGATTCTGCGCGGGACGTCCTTCTGCTACGTC
CCTTCGGCCCTCAATCCAGCGGACCTTCCTTCCCGCGGCCTGCTGCCGGCTCTGCGGCCTCTTCCGCGTC
TTCGCCTTCGCCCTCAGACGAGTCGGATCTCCCTTTGGGCCGCCTCCCCGCGTCGACTTTAAGACCAATG
ACTTACAAGGCAGCTGTAGATCTTAGCCACTTTTTAAAAGAAAAGGGGGGACTGGAAGGGCTAATTCACT
CCCAACGAAGACAAGATCTGCTTTTTGCTTGTACTGGGTCTCTCTGGTTAGACCAGATCTGAGCCTGGGA
GCTCTCTGGCTAACTAGGGAACCCACTGCTTAAGCCTCAATAAAGCTTGCCTTGAGTGCTTCAAGTAGTG
TGTGCCCGTCTGTTGTGTGACTCTGGTAACTAGAGATCCCTCAGACCCTTTTAGTCAGTGTGGAAAATCT
CTAGCAGTACGTATAGTAGTTCATGTCATCTTATTATTCAGTATTTATAACTTGCAAAGAAATGAATATC
AGAGAGTGAGAGGAACTTGTTTATTGCAGCTTATAATGGTTACAAATAAAGCAATAGCATCACAAATTTC
ACAAATAAAGCATTTTTTTCACTGCATTCTAGTTGTGGTTTGTCCAAACTCATCAATGTATCTTATCATG
TCTGGCTCTAGCTATCCCGCCCCTAACTCCGCCCATCCCGCCCCTAACTCCGCCCAGTTCCGCCCATTCT
CCGCCCCATGGCTGACTAATTTTTTTTATTTATGCAGAGGCCGAGGCCGCCTCGGCCTCTGAGCTATTCC
AGAAGTAGTGAGGAGGCTTTTTTGGAGGCCTAGGGACGTACCCAATTCGCCCTATAGTGAGTCGTATTAC
GCGCGCTCACTGGCCGTCGTTTTACAACGTCGTGACTGGGAAAACCCTGGCGTTACCCAACTTAATCGCC
TTGCAGCACATCCCCCTTTCGCCAGCTGGCGTAATAGCGAAGAGGCCCGCACCGATCGCCCTTCCCAACA
GTTGCGCAGCCTGAATGGCGAATGGG
[124 nt withheld, positions 8707-8830]
C
[91 nt withheld, positions 8832-8922]
A
[49 nt withheld, positions 8924-8972]
CCTTTGACGTTGGAGTCCACGTTCTTT
[37 nt withheld, positions 9000-9036]
ACCCTATCTCGGTCTATTCTTTTGATTTATAAGGGATTTTGCCGATTTCGGCCTATTGGTTAAAAAATGA
GCTGATTTAACAAAAATTTAACGCGAATTTTAACAAAATATTAACGCTTACAATTTAGGTGGCACTTTTC
GGGGAAATGTGCGCGGAACCCCTATTTGTTTATTTTTCTAAATACATTCAAATATGTATCCGCTCATGAG
ACAATAACCCTGATAAATGCTTCAATAATATTGAAAAAGGAAGAGTATGAGTATTCAACATTTCCGTGTC
GCCCTTATTCCCTTTTTTGCGGCATTTTGCCTTCCTGTTTTTGCTCACCCAGAAACGCTGGTGAAAGTAA
AAGATGCTGAAGATCAGTTGGGTGCACGAGTGGGTTACATCGAACTGGATCTCAACAGCGGTAAGATCCT
TGAGAGTTTTCGCCCCGAAGAACGTTTTCCAATGATGAGCACTTTTAAAGTTCTGCTATGTGGCGCGGTA
TTATCCCGTATTGACGCCGGGCAAGAGCAACTCGGTCGCCGCATACACTATTCTCAGAATGACTTGGTTG
AGTACTCACCAGTCACAGAAAAGCATCTTACGGATGGCATGACAGTAAGAGAATTATGCAGTGCTGCCAT
AACCATGAGTGATAACACTGCGGCCAACTTACTTCTGACAACGATCGGAGGACCGAAGGAGCTAACCGCT
TTTTTGCACAACATGGGGGATCATGTAACTCGCCTTGATCGTTGGGAACCGGAGCTGAATGAAGCCATAC
CAAACGACGAGCGTGACACCACGATGCCTGTAGCAATGGCAACAACGTTGCGCAAACTATTAACTGGCGA
ACTACTTACTCTAGCTTCCCGGCAACAATTAATAGACTGGATGGAGGCGGATAAAGTTGCAGGACCACTT
CTGCGCTCGGCCCTTCCGGCTGGCTGGTTTATTGCTGATAAATCTGGAGCCGGTGAGCGTGGGTCTCGCG
GTATCATTGCAGCACTGGGGCCAGATGGTAAGCCCTCCCGTATCGTAGTTATCTACACGACGGGGAGTCA
GGCAACTATGGATGAACGAAATAGACAGATCGCTGAGATAGGTGCCTCACTGATTAAGCATTGGTAACTG
TCAGACCAAGTTTACTCATATATACTTTAGATTGATTTAAAACTTCATTTTTAATTTAAAAGGATCTAGG
TGAAGATCCTTTTTGATAATCTCATGACCAAAATCCCTTAACGTGAGTTTTCGTTCCACTGAGCGTCAGA
CCCCGTAGAAAAGATCAAAGGATCTTC
Features (pLannotate 1.2.2; 35 found; start..end, strand, type, name):
      1..589     +  rep_origin     ori: high-copy-number ColE1/pMB1/pBR322/pUC origin of replication
    772..864     +  CDS            lacI (fragment): lac repressor; lacI; The lac repressor binds to the lac operator to inhibit transcription in E. coli. This inhibition can be relieved by adding lactose or isopropyl-β-D-thiogalactopyranoside (IPTG).
    877..898     +  protein_bind   CAP binding site: CAP binding activates transcription in the presence of cAMP. E. coli catabolite activator protein
    913..943     +  promoter       lac promoter: promoter for the E. coli lac operon
    951..967     +  protein_bind   lac operator: The lac repressor binds to the lac operator to inhibit transcription in E. coli. This inhibition can be relieved by adding lactose or isopropyl-β-D-thiogalactopyranoside (IPTG). lac repressor encoded by lacI
   1012..1030    +  promoter       T3 promoter: promoter for bacteriophage T3 RNA polymerase
   1058..1284    +  promoter       RSV promoter: Rous sarcoma virus enhancer/promoter
   1285..1465    +  LTR            5' LTR (truncated): truncated 5' long terminal repeat (LTR) from HIV-1
   1512..1637    +  misc_feature   HIV-1 Ψ: packaging signal of human immunodeficiency virus type 1
   1621..1984    +  CDS            HIV-1 gag (fragment): gag protein from human immunodeficiency virus 1; gag
   2130..2363    +  misc_feature   RRE: The Rev response element (RRE) of HIV-1 allows for Rev-dependent mRNA export from the nucleus to the cytoplasm.
   2740..2766    +  CDS            Rev (fragment): human immunodeficiency virus 1 (HIV-1) Rev protein; rev; enhances nuclear export of unspliced and incompletely spliced viral mRNAs
   2767..3267    +  promoter       hPGK promoter: human phosphoglycerate kinase 1 promoter
   3289..3888    +  CDS            PuroR (fragment): puromycin N-acetyltransferase; pac from Streptomyces; confers resistance to puromycin
   3930..4047    +  misc_feature   cPPT/CTS: central polypurine tract and central termination sequence of HIV-1
   4164..4467    +  enhancer       CMV enhancer: human cytomegalovirus immediate early enhancer
   4468..4671    +  promoter       CMV promoter: human cytomegalovirus (CMV) immediate early promoter
   4694..4718    +  protein_bind   attB1: mutant version of attB; recombination site for the Gateway® BP reaction BP Clonase™
   4742..5737    +  CDS            NEIL2: NEIL2_HUMAN - Experimental evidence at protein level: Swiss-Prot protein existence level 1. Involved in base excision repair of DNA damaged by oxidation or by mutagenic agents. Has DNA glycosylase activity towards 5- hydroxyuracil and other oxidized derivatives of cytosine with a preference for mismatched double-stranded DNA (DNA bubbles). Has low or no DNA glycosylase activity towards thymine glycol, 2-hydroxyadenine, hypoxanthine and 8-oxoguanine. Has AP (apurinic/apyrimidinic) lyase activity and introduces nicks in the DNA strand. Cleaves the DNA backbone by beta-delta elimination to genera
   5762..5782    +  CDS            SV40 NLS: nuclear localization signal of SV40 (simian virus 40) large T antigen
   5786..5806    +  CDS            SV40 NLS: nuclear localization signal of SV40 (simian virus 40) large T antigen
   5810..5830    +  CDS            SV40 NLS: nuclear localization signal of SV40 (simian virus 40) large T antigen
   5948..6994    +  CDS            PUM1 (fragment): PUM1_HUMAN - Also known as KIAA0099 From Homo sapiens (Human).
   7124..7148    -  protein_bind   attB2: mutant version of attB; recombination site for the Gateway® BP reaction BP Clonase™
   7150..7191    +  CDS            V5 tag: epitope tag from simian virus 5
   7233..7821    +  misc_feature   WPRE: woodchuck hepatitis virus posttranscriptional regulatory element
   7872..7891    +  misc_feature   cPPT/CTS (fragment): central polypurine tract and central termination sequence of HIV-1
   7893..8126    +  LTR            3' LTR (ΔU3): self-inactivating 3' long terminal repeat (LTR) from HIV-1
   8204..8325    +  polyA_signal   SV40 poly(A) signal: SV40 polyadenylation signal
   8365..8500    +  rep_origin     SV40 ori: SV40 origin of replication
   8521..8539    -  promoter       T7 promoter: promoter for bacteriophage T7 RNA polymerase
   8547..8702    +  CDS            lacZα (fragment): LacZα fragment of β-galactosidase; lacZ fragment
   8707..9135    +  rep_origin     f1 ori (sequence partly withheld): f1 bacteriophage origin of replication; arrow indicates direction of (+) strand synthesis
   9188..9292    +  promoter       AmpR promoter: bla
   9293..10153   +  CDS            AmpR: β-lactamase; bla; confers resistance to ampicillin, carbenicillin, and related antibiotics
