[The description below was written by a language model from this plasmid's Addgene catalogue record and pLannotate feature annotations shown in this document.]
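Description:
pAT596_CMV/CAG_hNEIL2-PUFc is a third-generation, self-inactivating lentiviral expression plasmid built on the pLX302 Gateway destination backbone. It delivers the Casilio-ME3.4 effector hNEIL2-PUFc into mammalian cells. In bacteria it is maintained through a ColE1/pUC-type origin and ampicillin resistance (AmpR); the catalogue lists it as low copy even though the origin is annotated as a high-copy type. An f1 origin and an SV40 origin are also present in the backbone. The viral genome is transcribed from an RSV promoter fused to a truncated HIV-1 5' LTR. It carries the Ψ packaging signal with a gag fragment, the RRE for Rev-dependent export, a cPPT/CTS, a WPRE and a ΔU3 3' LTR followed by an SV40 poly(A) signal. An internal hPGK promoter drives puromycin N-acetyltransferase for selection of transduced cells.

The payload lies between attB1 and attB2 sites left by Gateway recombination. It consists of the human NEIL2 coding sequence, three tandem SV40 nuclear localization signals, and a fragment of human PUM1 that corresponds to the engineered PUFc RNA-binding domain. NEIL2 is a base excision repair DNA glycosylase/AP lyase that acts on oxidized cytosine derivatives. In the Casilio system, a PUF domain binds cognate sites appended to a guide RNA, which recruits the fused effector to a dCas9-targeted locus. The intended use here is to couple methylcytosine oxidation to DNA repair for enhanced targeted demethylation. The catalogue gives the promoter as CMV/CAG, but the feature table annotates only a CMV enhancer and promoter upstream of the insert. A backbone V5 tag sits downstream of attB2, and the record does not state whether it is in frame with the fusion.
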