Addgene plasmid #134855: pAT596_CMV/CAG_hNEIL2-PUFc
Purpose: 3rd generation lentiviral expression of Casilio-ME3.4 effector hNEIL2-PUFc in mammalian cells
Depositing lab: Albert Cheng. Publication: Enhanced CRISPR-based DNA demethylation by Casilio-ME-mediated RNA-guided coupling of methylcytosine oxidation and DNA repair pathways. Taghbalout A, Du M, Jillette N, Rosikiewicz W, Rath A, Heinen CD, Li S, Cheng AW. Nat Commun. 2019 Sep 20;10(1):4296. doi: 10.1038/s41467-019-12339-7. PubMed 31541098.
Backbone
  Vector backbone: pLX302
  Backbone manufacturer: Plasmid #25896
  Backbone size w/o insert (bp): 9573
  Total vector size (bp): 10323
  Vector type: Mammalian Expression, Lentiviral, CRISPR, Synthetic Biology
  Selectable markers: Puromycin
Growth in bacteria
  Bacterial resistance: Ampicillin, 100 μg/mL
  Growth temperature: 30°C
  Growth strain: NEB Stable
  Copy number: Low Copy
Gene/Insert
  Gene/Insert name: hNEIL2-PUFc
  Species: H. sapiens (human), Synthetic
  Insert size (bp): 2391
  Promoter: CMV/CAG
  Tag / fusion protein: hNEIL2-PUFc
  Cloning method: Gateway Cloning
  Sequencing primers: 5′ cgcaaatgggcggtaggcgtg; 3′ agcagcgtatccacatagcg
Terms and licenses: Academic/Nonprofit Terms; Industry Terms: Not Available to Industry
How to cite: pAT596_CMV/CAG_hNEIL2-PUFc was a gift from Albert Cheng (Addgene plasmid # 134855)
